>Addgene plasmid #143770 | TFORF1174 | addgene full sequence | sequence record 407864 | Addgene NGS Result
TTAATGTAGTCTTATGCAATACTCTTGTAGTCTTGCAACATGGTAACGATGAGTTAGCAACATGCCTTAC
AAGGAGAGAAAAAGCACCGTGCATGCCGATTGGTGGAAGTAAGGTGGTACGATCGTGCCTTATTAGGAAG
GCAACAGACGGGTCTGACATGGATTGGACGAACCACTGAATTGCCGCATTGCAGAGATATTGTATTTAAG
TGCCTAGCTCGATACATAAACGGGTCTCTCTGGTTAGACCAGATCTGAGCCTGGGAGCTCTCTGGCTAAC
TAGGGAACCCACTGCTTAAGCCTCAATAAAGCTTGCCTTGAGTGCTTCAAGTAGTGTGTGCCCGTCTGTT
GTGTGACTCTGGTAACTAGAGATCCCTCAGACCCTTTTAGTCAGTGTGGAAAATCTCTAGCAGTGGCGCC
CGAACAGGGACTTGAAAGCGAAAGGGAAACCAGAGGAGCTCTCTCGACGCAGGACTCGGCTTGCTGAAGC
GCGCACGGCAAGAGGCGAGGGGCGGCGACTGGTGAGTACGCCAAAAATTTTGACTAGCGGAGGCTAGAAG
GAGAGAGATGGGTGCGAGAGCGTCAGTATTAAGCGGGGGAGAATTAGATCGCGATGGGAAAAAATTCGGT
TAAGGCCAGGGGGAAAGAAAAAATATAAATTAAAACATATAGTATGGGCAAGCAGGGAGCTAGAACGATT
CGCAGTTAATCCTGGCCTGTTAGAAACATCAGAAGGCTGTAGACAAATACTGGGACAGCTACAACCATCC
CTTCAGACAGGATCAGAAGAACTTAGATCATTATATAATACAGTAGCAACCCTCTATTGTGTGCATCAAA
GGATAGAGATAAAAGACACCAAGGAAGCTTTAGACAAGATAGAGGAAGAGCAAAACAAAAGTAAGACCAC
CGCACAGCAAGCGGCCGCTGATCTTCAGACCTGGAGGAGGAGATATGAGGGACAATTGGAGAAGTGAATT
ATATAAATATAAAGTAGTAAAAATTGAACCATTAGGAGTAGCACCCACCAAGGCAAAGAGAAGAGTGGTG
CAGAGAGAAAAAAGAGCAGTGGGAATAGGAGCTTTGTTCCTTGGGTTCTTGGGAGCAGCAGGAAGCACTA
TGGGCGCAGCGTCAATGACGCTGACGGTACAGGCCAGACAATTATTGTCTGGTATAGTGCAGCAGCAGAA
CAATTTGCTGAGGGCTATTGAGGCGCAACAGCATCTGTTGCAACTCACAGTCTGGGGCATCAAGCAGCTC
CAGGCAAGAATCCTGGCTGTGGAAAGATACCTAAAGGATCAACAGCTCCTGGGGATTTGGGGTTGCTCTG
GAAAACTCATTTGCACCACTGCTGTGCCTTGGAATGCTAGTTGGAGTAATAAATCTCTGGAACAGATTTG
GAATCACACGACCTGGATGGAGTGGGACAGAGAAATTAACAATTACACAAGCTTAATACACTCCTTAATT
GAAGAATCGCAAAACCAGCAAGAAAAGAATGAACAAGAATTATTGGAATTAGATAAATGGGCAAGTTTGT
GGAATTGGTTTAACATAACAAATTGGCTGTGGTATATAAAATTATTCATAATGATAGTAGGAGGCTTGGT
AGGTTTAAGAATAGTTTTTGCTGTACTTTCTATAGTGAATAGAGTTAGGCAGGGATATTCACCATTATCG
TTTCAGACCCACCTCCCAACCCCGAGGGGACCCATGCATTGCATCTCAATTAGTCAGCAACCAGGTGTGG
AAAGTCCCCAGGCTCCCCAGCAGGCAGAAGTATGCAAAGCATGCGTCTCAATTAGTCAGCAACCATAGTC
CCGCCCCTAACTCCGCCCATCCCGCCCCTAACTCCGCCCAGTTCCGCCCATTCTCCGCCCCATGGCTGAC
TAATTTTTTTTATTTATGCAGAGGCCGAGGCCGCCTCGGCCTCTGAGCTATTCCAGAAGTAGTGAGGAGG
CTTTTTTGGAGGCCTAGGCTTTTGCAAAAAGCTTTCTAGAGGTACCACCGGAGCTTACCATGACCGAGTA
CAAGCCCACGGTGCGCCTCGCCACCCGCGACGACGTCCCCAGGGCCGTACGCACCCTCGCCGCCGCGTTC
GCCGACTACCCCGCCACGCGCCACACCGTCGATCCGGACCGCCACATCGAGCGGGTCACCGAGCTGCAAG
AACTCTTCCTCACGCGCGTCGGGCTCGACATCGGCAAGGTGTGGGTCGCGGACGACGGCGCCGCCGTGGC
GGTCTGGACCACGCCGGAGAGCGTCGAAGCGGGGGCGGTGTTCGCCGAGATCGGCCCGCGCATGGCCGAG
TTGAGCGGTTCCCGGCTGGCCGCGCAGCAACAGATGGAAGGCCTCCTGGCGCCGCACCGGCCCAAGGAGC
CCGCGTGGTTCCTGGCCACCGTCGGCGTCTCGCCCGACCACCAGGGCAAGGGTCTGGGCAGCGCCGTCGT
GCTCCCCGGAGTGGAGGCGGCCGAGCGCGCCGGGGTGCCCGCCTTCCTGGAGACCTCCGCGCCCCGCAAC
CTCCCCTTCTACGAGCGGCTCGGCTTCACCGTCACCGCCGACGTCGAGGTGCCCGAAGGACCGCGCACCT
GGTGCATGACCCGCAAGCCCGGTGCCAGTTAACGAATTCTAGATCTTGAGACAAATGGCAGTATTCATCC
ACAATTTTAAAAGAAAAGGGGGGATTGGGGGGTACAGTGCAGGGGAAAGAATAGTAGACATAATAGCAAC
AGACATACAAACTAAAGAATTACAAAAACAAATTACAAAAATTCAAAATTTTCGGGTTTATTACAGGGAC
AGCAGAGATCCACTTTGGCGCCGGCTCGAGGCCTGCAGGTGCAAAGATGGATAAAGTTTTAAACAGAGAG
GAATCTTTGCAGCTAATGGACCTTCTAGGTCTTGAAAGGAGTGGGAATTGGCTCCGGTGCCCGTCAGTGG
GCAGAGCGCACATCGCCCACAGTCCCCGAGAAGTTGGGGGGAGGGGTCGGCAATTGAACCGGTGCCTAGA
GAAGGTGGCGCGGGGTAAACTGGGAAAGTGATGTCGTGTACTGGCTCCGCCTTTTTCCCGAGGGTGGGGG
AGAACCGTATATAAGTGCAGTAGTCGCCGTGAACGTTCTTTTTCGCAACGGGTTTGCCGCCAGAACACAG
GTAAGTGCCGTGTGTGGTTCCCGCGGGCCTGGCCTCTTTACGGGTTATGGCCCTTGCGTGCCTTGAATTA
CTTCCACCTGGCTGCAGTACGTGATTCTTGATCCCGAGCTTCGGGTTGGAAGTGGGTGGGAGAGTTCGAG
GCCTTGCGCTTAAGGAGCCCCTTCGCCTCGTGCTTGAGTTGAGGCCTGGCCTGGGCGCTGGGGCCGCCGC
GTGCGAATCTGGTGGCACCTTCGCGCCTGTCTCGCTGCTTTCGATAAGTCTCTAGCCATTTAAAATTTTT
GATGACCTGCTGCGACGCTTTTTTTCTGGCAAGATAGTCTTGTAAATGCGGGCCAAGATCTGCACACTGG
TATTTCGGTTTTTGGGGCCGCGGGCGGCGACGGGGCCCGTGCGTCCCAGCGCACATGTTCGGCGAGGCGG
GGCCTGCGAGCGCGGCCACCGAGAATCGGACGGGGGTAGTCTCAAGCTGGCCGGCCTGCTCTGGTGCCTG
GCCTCGCGCCGCCGTGTATCGCCCCGCCCTGGGCGGCAAGGCTGGCCCGGTCGGCACCAGTTGCGTGAGC
GGAAAGATGGCCGCTTCCCGGCCCTGCTGCAGGGAGCTCAAAATGGAGGACGCGGCGCTCGGGAGAGCGG
GCGGGTGAGTCACCCACACAAAGGAAAAGGGCCTTTCCGTCCTCAGCCGTCGCTTCATGTGACTCCACGG
AGTACCGGGCGCCGTCCAGGCACCTCGATTAGTTCTCGAGCTTTTGGAGTACGTCGTCTTTAGGTTGGGG
GGAGGGGTTTTATGCGATGGAGTTTCCCCACACTGAGTGGGTGGAGACTGAAGTTAGGCCAGCTTGGCAC
TTGATGTAATTCTCCTTGGAATTTGCCCTTTTTGAGTTTGGATCTTGGTTCATTCTCAAGCCTCAGACAG
TGGTTCAAAGTTTTTTTCTTCCATTTCAGGTGTCGTGAGGCTAGCACCGCCACCATGGCCCTGCCCCCCA
GCCCCCTGGCCATGGAATATGTCAATGACTTTGACTTGATGAAGTTTGAGGTAAAGCGGGAACCCTCTGA
GGGCCGACCTGGCCCCCCTACAGCCTCACTGGGCTCCACACCTTACAGCTCAGTGCCTCCTTCACCCACC
TTCAGTGAACCAGGCATGGTGGGGGCAACCGAGGGCACCCGGCCAGGCCTGGAGGAGCTGTACTGGCTGG
CTACCCTGCAGCAGCAGCTGGGGGCTGGGGAGGCATTGGGGCTGAGTCCTGAAGAGGCCATGGAGCTGCT
GCAGGGTCAGGGCCCAGTCCCTGTTGATGGGCCCCATGGCTACTACCCAGGGAGCCCAGAGGAGACAGGA
GCCCAGCACGTCCAGCTGGCAGAGCGGTTTTCCGACGCGGCGCTGGTCTCGATGTCTGTGCGGGAGCTAA
ACCGGCAGCTGCGGGGCTGCGGGCGCGACGAGGCGCTGCGGCTGAAGCAGAGGCGCCGCACGCTGAAGAA
CCGCGGCTACGCGCAGGCCTGTCGCTCCAAGCGGCTGCAGCAGCGGCGCGGGCTGGAGGCCGAGCGCGCC
CGCCTGGCCGCCCAGCTGGACGCGCTGCGGGCCGAGGTGGCCCGCCTGGCCCGGGAGCGCGATCTCTACA
AGGCTCGCTGTGACCGGCTAACCTCGAGCGGCCCCGGGTCCGGGGACCCCTCCCACCTCTTCCTCTAGTA
ATGAACTAGTCCGTAACTTGAAAGTATTTCGATTTCTTGGCTTTATATATCTTGTGGAAAGGACGAGAAT
AAATTGATATGCAGGCGTGGACGCGTTAAGTCGACAATCAACCTCTGGATTACAAAATTTGTGAAAGATT
GACTGGTATTCTTAACTATGTTGCTCCTTTTACGCTATGTGGATACGCTGCTTTAATGCCTTTGTATCAT
GCTATTGCTTCCCGTATGGCTTTCATTTTCTCCTCCTTGTATAAATCCTGGTTGCTGTCTCTTTATGAGG
AGTTGTGGCCCGTTGTCAGGCAACGTGGCGTGGTGTGCACTGTGTTTGCTGACGCAACCCCCACTGGTTG
GGGCATTGCCACCACCTGTCAGCTCCTTTCCGGGACTTTCGCTTTCCCCCTCCCTATTGCCACGGCGGAA
CTCATCGCCGCCTGCCTTGCCCGCTGCTGGACAGGGGCTCGGCTGTTGGGCACTGACAATTCCGTGGTGT
TGTCGGGGAAATCATCGTCCTTTCCTTGGCTGCTCGCCTGTGTTGCCACCTGGATTCTGCGCGGGACGTC
CTTCTGCTACGTCCCTTCGGCCCTCAATCCAGCGGACCTTCCTTCCCGCGGCCTGCTGCCGGCTCTGCGG
CCTCTTCCGCGTCTTCGCCTTCGCCCTCAGACGAGTCGGATCTCCCTTTGGGCCGCCTCCCCGCGTCGAC
TTTAAGACCAATGACTTACAAGGCAGCTGTAGATCTTAGCCACTTTTTAAAAGAAAAGGGGGGACTGGAA
GGGCTAATTCACTCCCAACGAAGACAAGATCTGCTTTTTGCTTGTACTGGGTCTCTCTGGTTAGACCAGA
TCTGAGCCTGGGAGCTCTCTGGCTAACTAGGGAACCCACTGCTTAAGCCTCAATAAAGCTTGCCTTGAGT
GCTTCAAGTAGTGTGTGCCCGTCTGTTGTGTGACTCTGGTAACTAGAGATCCCTCAGACCCTTTTAGTCA
GTGTGGAAAATCTCTAGCAGTACGTATAGTAGTTCATGTCATCTTATTATTCAGTATTTATAACTTGCAA
AGAAATGAATATCAGAGAGTGAGAGGAACTTGTTTATTGCAGCTTATAATGGTTACAAATAAAGCAATAG
CATCACAAATTTCACAAATAAAGCATTTTTTTCACTGCATTCTAGTTGTGGTTTGTCCAAACTCATCAAT
GTATCTTATCATGTCTGGCTCTAGCTATCCCGCCCCTAACTCCGCCCATCCCGCCCCTAACTCCGCCCAG
TTCCGCCCATTCTCCGCCCCATGGCTGACTAATTTTTTTTATTTATGCAGAGGCCGAGGCCGCCTCGGCC
TCTGAGCTATTCCAGAAGTAGTGAGGAGGCTTTTTTGGAGGCCTAGGGACGTACCCAATTCGCCCTATAG
TGAGTCGTATTACGCGCGCTCACTGGCCGTCGTTTTACAACGTCGTGACTGGGAAAACCCTGGCGTTACC
CAACTTAATCGCCTTGCAGCACATCCCCCTTTCGCCAGCTGGCGTAATAGCGAAGAGGCCCGCACCGATC
GCCCTTCCCAACAGTTGCGCAGCCTGAATGGCGAATGGG
[124 nt withheld, positions 6410-6533]
C
[91 nt withheld, positions 6535-6625]
A
[49 nt withheld, positions 6627-6675]
CCTTTGACGTTGGAGTCCACGTTCTTT
[37 nt withheld, positions 6703-6739]
ACCCTATCTCGGTCTATTCTTTTGATTTATAAGGGATTTTGCCGATTTCGGCCTATTGGTTAAAAAATGA
GCTGATTTAACAAAAATTTAACGCGAATTTTAACAAAATATTAACGCTTACAATTTAGGTGGCACTTTTC
GGGGAAATGTGCGCGGAACCCCTATTTGTTTATTTTTCTAAATACATTCAAATATGTATCCGCTCATGAG
ACAATAACCCTGATAAATGCTTCAATAATATTGAAAAAGGAAGAGTATGAGTATTCAACATTTCCGTGTC
GCCCTTATTCCCTTTTTTGCGGCATTTTGCCTTCCTGTTTTTGCTCACCCAGAAACGCTGGTGAAAGTAA
AAGATGCTGAAGATCAGTTGGGTGCACGAGTGGGTTACATCGAACTGGATCTCAACAGCGGTAAGATCCT
TGAGAGTTTTCGCCCCGAAGAACGTTTTCCAATGATGAGCACTTTTAAAGTTCTGCTATGTGGCGCGGTA
TTATCCCGTATTGACGCCGGGCAAGAGCAACTCGGTCGCCGCATACACTATTCTCAGAATGACTTGGTTG
AGTACTCACCAGTCACAGAAAAGCATCTTACGGATGGCATGACAGTAAGAGAATTATGCAGTGCTGCCAT
AACCATGAGTGATAACACTGCGGCCAACTTACTTCTGACAACGATCGGAGGACCGAAGGAGCTAACCGCT
TTTTTGCACAACATGGGGGATCATGTAACTCGCCTTGATCGTTGGGAACCGGAGCTGAATGAAGCCATAC
CAAACGACGAGCGTGACACCACGATGCCTGTAGCAATGGCAACAACGTTGCGCAAACTATTAACTGGCGA
ACTACTTACTCTAGCTTCCCGGCAACAATTAATAGACTGGATGGAGGCGGATAAAGTTGCAGGACCACTT
CTGCGCTCGGCCCTTCCGGCTGGCTGGTTTATTGCTGATAAATCTGGAGCCGGTGAGCGTGGGTCTCGCG
GTATCATTGCAGCACTGGGGCCAGATGGTAAGCCCTCCCGTATCGTAGTTATCTACACGACGGGGAGTCA
GGCAACTATGGATGAACGAAATAGACAGATCGCTGAGATAGGTGCCTCACTGATTAAGCATTGGTAACTG
TCAGACCAAGTTTACTCATATATACTTTAGATTGATTTAAAACTTCATTTTTAATTTAAAAGGATCTAGG
TGAAGATCCTTTTTGATAATCTCATGACCAAAATCCCTTAACGTGAGTTTTCGTTCCACTGAGCGTCAGA
CCCCGTAGAAAAGATCAAAGGATCTTCTTGAGATCCTTTTTTTCTGCGCGTAATCTGCTGCTTGCAAACA
AAAAAACCACCGCTACCAGCGGTGGTTTGTTTGCCGGATCAAGAGCTACCAACTCTTTTTCCGAAGGTAA
CTGGCTTCAGCAGAGCGCAGATACCAAATACTGTTCTTCTAGTGTAGCCGTAGTTAGGCCACCACTTCAA
GAACTCTGTAGCACCGCCTACATACCTCGCTCTGCTAATCCTGTTACCAGTGGCTGCTGCCAGTGGCGAT
AAGTCGTGTCTTACCGGGTTGGACTCAAGACGATAGTTACCGGATAAGGCGCAGCGGTCGGGCTGAACGG
GGGGTTCGTGCACACAGCCCAGCTTGGAGCGAACGACCTACACCGAACTGAGATACCTACAGCGTGAGCT
ATGAGAAAGCGCCACGCTTCCCGAAGGGAGAAAGGCGGACAGGTATCCGGTAAGCGGCAGGGTCGGAACA
GGAGAGCGCACGAGGGAGCTTCCAGGGGGAAACGCCTGGTATCTTTATAGTCCTGTCGGGTTTCGCCACC
TCTGACTTGAGCGTCGATTTTTGTGATGCTCGTCAGGGGGGCGGAGCCTATGGAAAAACGCCAGCAACGC
GGCCTTTTTACGGTTCCTGGCCTTTTGCTGGCCTTTTGCTCACATGTTCTTTCCTGCGTTATCCCCTGAT
TCTGTGGATAACCGTATTACCGCCTTTGAGTGAGCTGATACCGCTCGCCGCAGCCGAACGACCGAGCGCA
GCGAGTCAGTGAGCGAGGAAGCGGAAGAGCGCCCAATACGCAAACCGCCTCTCCCCGCGCGTTGGCCGAT
TCATTAATGCAGCTGGCACGACAGGTTTCCCGACTGGAAAGCGGGCAGTGAGCGCAACGCAATTAATGTG
AGTTAGCTCACTCATTAGGCACCCCAGGCTTTACACTTTATGCTTCCGGCTCGTATGTTGTGTGGAATTG
TGAGCGGATAACAATTTCACACAGGAAACAGCTATGACCATGATTACGCCAAGCGCGCAATTAACCCTCA
CTAAAGGGAACAAAAGCTGGAGCTGCAAGC
Features (pLannotate 1.2.2; 31 found; start..end, strand, type, name):
      5..231     +  promoter       RSV promoter: Rous sarcoma virus enhancer/promoter
    232..412     +  LTR            5' LTR (truncated): truncated 5' long terminal repeat (LTR) from HIV-1
    459..584     +  misc_feature   HIV-1 Ψ: packaging signal of human immunodeficiency virus type 1
    568..931     +  CDS            HIV-1 gag (fragment): gag protein from human immunodeficiency virus 1; gag
   1077..1310    +  misc_feature   RRE: The Rev response element (RRE) of HIV-1 allows for Rev-dependent mRNA export from the nucleus to the cytoplasm.
   1687..1713    +  CDS            Rev (fragment): human immunodeficiency virus 1 (HIV-1) Rev protein; rev; enhances nuclear export of unspliced and incompletely spliced viral mRNAs
   1720..1743    +  promoter       SV40 promoter (fragment): SV40 early promoter
   1744..1815    +  promoter       SV40 promoter (fragment): SV40 enhancer and early promoter
   1839..1974    +  rep_origin     SV40 ori: SV40 origin of replication
   2020..2616    +  CDS            PuroR (fragment): puromycin N-acetyltransferase; pac from Streptomyces; confers resistance to puromycin
   2665..2782    +  misc_feature   cPPT/CTS: central polypurine tract and central termination sequence of HIV-1
   2847..2913    +  CDS            small t antigen (fragment): SV40 (simian virus 40) small t antigen
   2920..4098    +  promoter       EF-1α promoter: strong constitutive promoter for human elongation factor EF-1α
   4115..4825    +  CDS            NRL: NRL_HUMAN - Also known as D14S46E. Experimental evidence at protein level: Swiss-Prot protein existence level 1. Acts as a transcriptional activator which regulates the expression of several rod-specific genes, including RHO and PDE6B (PubMed:21981118). Functions also as a transcriptional coactivator, stimulating transcription mediated by the transcription factor CRX and NR2E3 (PubMed:17335001). Binds in a sequence-specific manner to the rhodopsin promoter (PubMed:17335001). From Homo sapiens (Human).
   4841..4894    +  promoter       U6 promoter (fragment): RNA polymerase III promoter for human U6 snRNA
   4936..5524    +  misc_feature   WPRE: woodchuck hepatitis virus posttranscriptional regulatory element
   5575..5594    +  misc_feature   cPPT/CTS (fragment): central polypurine tract and central termination sequence of HIV-1
   5596..5829    +  LTR            3' LTR (ΔU3): self-inactivating 3' long terminal repeat (LTR) from HIV-1
   5907..6028    +  polyA_signal   SV40 poly(A) signal: SV40 polyadenylation signal
   6068..6203    +  rep_origin     SV40 ori: SV40 origin of replication
   6224..6242    -  promoter       T7 promoter: promoter for bacteriophage T7 RNA polymerase
   6250..6405    +  CDS            lacZα (fragment): LacZα fragment of β-galactosidase; lacZ fragment
   6410..6838    +  rep_origin     f1 ori (sequence partly withheld): f1 bacteriophage origin of replication; arrow indicates direction of (+) strand synthesis
   6891..6995    +  promoter       AmpR promoter: bla
   6996..7856    +  CDS            AmpR: β-lactamase; bla; confers resistance to ampicillin, carbenicillin, and related antibiotics
   8027..8615    +  rep_origin     ori: high-copy-number ColE1/pMB1/pBR322/pUC origin of replication
   8798..8890    +  CDS            lacI (fragment): lac repressor; lacI; The lac repressor binds to the lac operator to inhibit transcription in E. coli. This inhibition can be relieved by adding lactose or isopropyl-β-D-thiogalactopyranoside (IPTG).
   8903..8924    +  protein_bind   CAP binding site: CAP binding activates transcription in the presence of cAMP. E. coli catabolite activator protein
   8939..8969    +  promoter       lac promoter: promoter for the E. coli lac operon
   8977..8993    +  protein_bind   lac operator: The lac repressor binds to the lac operator to inhibit transcription in E. coli. This inhibition can be relieved by adding lactose or isopropyl-β-D-thiogalactopyranoside (IPTG). lac repressor encoded by lacI
   9038..9056    +  promoter       T3 promoter: promoter for bacteriophage T3 RNA polymerase
