[The description below was written by a language model from this plasmid's Addgene catalogue record and pLannotate feature annotations shown in this document.]
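Description:
TFORF1174 is a lentiviral mammalian expression plasmid built on the pLX_TRC317 backbone and carrying the human NRL open reading frame. It belongs to a barcoded transcription factor ORF collection made for pooled overexpression screens. In bacteria it is maintained by a high-copy ColE1/pUC-type origin and selected with ampicillin through the β-lactamase gene. An f1 origin and remnants of a lac/lacZα cloning region flanked by T7 and T3 promoters are also present in the backbone. The depositor notes that recombination can occur, which is a known tendency of LTR-containing plasmids.

The viral portion has a third-generation, self-inactivating layout. An RSV promoter drives a truncated HIV-1 5' LTR, followed by the Ψ packaging signal with a partial gag sequence, the Rev response element for Rev-dependent nuclear export of the genomic RNA, a cPPT/CTS element, and a ΔU3 3' LTR followed by an SV40 polyadenylation signal. Within the transfer region, an SV40 early promoter drives puromycin N-acetyltransferase so that transduced cells can be selected. Downstream, the strong constitutive EF-1α promoter drives NRL, a transcriptional activator of rod photoreceptor genes such as rhodopsin that also cooperates with CRX and NR2E3. A WPRE after the ORF enhances transcript stability and expression.

According to the record, each construct in the collection carries a unique 24-bp barcode that identifies the transcription factor in pooled experiments. The feature table does not annotate this barcode. It may lie in the short stretch between the ORF and the WPRE, where only a small U6-like fragment is called. The construct is intended for producing lentivirus that stably overexpresses NRL, for example in directed differentiation screens.
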