Addgene plasmid #143770: TFORF1174
Purpose: Lentiviral vector for overexpressing transcription factor ORFs with unique 24-bp barcodes. Barcodes facilitate identification of transcription factors in pooled screens.
Depositing lab: Feng Zhang. Depositing organization: Broad Institute. Publication: A transcription factor atlas of directed differentiation. Joung J, Ma S, Tay T, Geiger-Schuller KR, Kirchgatterer PC, Verdine VK, Guo B, Arias-Garcia MA, Allen WE, Singh A, Kuksenko O, Abudayyeh OO, Gootenberg JS, Fu Z, Macrae RK, Buenrostro JD, Regev A, Zhang F. Cell. 2023 Jan 5;186(1):209-229.e26. doi: 10.1016/j.cell.2022.11.026. PubMed 36608654.
Backbone
  Vector backbone: pLX_TRC317
  Backbone manufacturer: Broad Institute Genetic Perturbation Platform
  Backbone size w/o insert (bp): 8264
  Vector type: Mammalian Expression, Lentiviral
  Selectable markers: Puromycin
Growth in bacteria
  Bacterial resistance: Ampicillin, 100 μg/mL
  Growth temperature: 37°C
  Growth strain: NEB Stable
  Copy number: High Copy
Gene/Insert
  Gene/Insert name: NRL
  Species: H. sapiens (human)
  Insert size (bp): 815
  Entrez Gene: NRL (a.k.a. D14S46E, NRL-MAF, RP27)
  Promoter: EF1a
  Cloning method: Unknown
  Sequencing primers: 5′ GGGTGGAGACTGAAGTTAGGCCAG; 3′ CACATAGCGTAAAAGGAGCAACATAG
Terms and licenses: Academic/Nonprofit Terms; Industry Terms: Not Available to Industry
Depositor comments: XM_011536804,XM_011536805,XM_005267709,XM_011536802,XM_005267710,XM_005267708,NM_006177,ENST00000397002,ENST00000561028,ENST00000396997 . The transcription factor ORF portion of this plasmid was synthesized by Genewiz. Please test multiple small colonies in case of plasmid recombination. To make this collection available in a timely manner, a portion of this collection was not fully sequenced by Addgene. If an Addgene verified full plasmid sequence is not available, please contact us prior to placing an order to request the full sequence.
How to cite: TFORF1174 was a gift from Feng Zhang (Addgene plasmid # 143770 ; http://n2t.net/addgene:143770 ; RRID:Addgene_143770)
