>Addgene plasmid #143770 | TFORF1174 | depositor partial sequence | sequence record 283437 | Insert
ACCGCCACCATGGCCCTGCCCCCCAGCCCCCTGGCCATGGAATATGTCAATGACTTTGACTTGATGAAGT
TTGAGGTAAAGCGGGAACCCTCTGAGGGCCGACCTGGCCCCCCTACAGCCTCACTGGGCTCCACACCTTA
CAGCTCAGTGCCTCCTTCACCCACCTTCAGTGAACCAGGCATGGTGGGGGCAACCGAGGGCACCCGGCCA
GGCCTGGAGGAGCTGTACTGGCTGGCTACCCTGCAGCAGCAGCTGGGGGCTGGGGAGGCATTGGGGCTGA
GTCCTGAAGAGGCCATGGAGCTGCTGCAGGGTCAGGGCCCAGTCCCTGTTGATGGGCCCCATGGCTACTA
CCCAGGGAGCCCAGAGGAGACAGGAGCCCAGCACGTCCAGCTGGCAGAGCGGTTTTCCGACGCGGCGCTG
GTCTCGATGTCTGTGCGGGAGCTAAACCGGCAGCTGCGGGGCTGCGGGCGCGACGAGGCGCTGCGGCTGA
AGCAGAGGCGCCGCACGCTGAAGAACCGCGGCTACGCGCAGGCCTGTCGCTCCAAGCGGCTGCAGCAGCG
GCGCGGGCTGGAGGCCGAGCGCGCCCGCCTGGCCGCCCAGCTGGACGCGCTGCGGGCCGAGGTGGCCCGC
CTGGCCCGGGAGCGCGATCTCTACAAGGCTCGCTGTGACCGGCTAACCTCGAGCGGCCCCGGGTCCGGGG
ACCCCTCCCACCTCTTCCTCTAGTAATGAACTAGTCCGTAACTTGAAAGTATTTCGATTTCTTGGCTTTA
TATATCTTGTGGAAAGGACGAGAATAAATTGATATGCAGGCGTGG
