>Addgene plasmid #143770 | TFORF1174 | depositor partial sequence | sequence record 283438 | Barcode
GAATAAATTGATATGCAGGCGTGG
